>Addgene plasmid #236581 | pTW2157 | addgene full sequence | sequence record 471220 | Addgene NGS Result
GTCCGAGCGCACGCAGCAGCAAGGCTGCAACGTTGGCCAGCCTGGCAGACACGCCAGCCATGAAGCGGGT
CAACTTTCAGTTGCCGGCGGAGGATCACACCAAGCTGAAGATGTACGCGGTACGCCAAGGCAAGACCATT
ACCGAGCTGCTATCTGAATACATCGCGCAGCTACCAGAGTAAATGAGCAAATGAATAAATGAGTAGATGA
ATTTTAGCGGCTAAAGGAGGCGGCATGGAAAATCAAGAACAACCAGGCACCGACGCCGTGGAATGCCCCA
TGTGTGGAGGAACGGGCGGTTGGCCAGGCGTAAGCGGCTGGGTTGCCTGCCGGCCCTGCAATGGCACTGG
AACCCCCAAGCCCGAGGAATCGGCGTGAGCGGTCGCAAACCATCCGGCCCGGTACAAATCGGCGCGGCGC
TGGGTGATGACCTGGTGGAGAAGTTGAAGGCCGCGCAGGCCGCCCAGCGGCAACGCATCGAGGCAGAAGC
ACGCCCCGGTGAATCGTGGCAAGCGGCCGCTGATCGAATCCGCAAAGAATCCCGGCAACCGCCGGCAGCC
GGTGCGCCGTCGATTAGGAAGCCGCCCAAGGGCGACGAGCAACCAGATTTTTTCGTTCCGATGCTCTATG
ACGTGGGCACCCGCGATAGTCGCAGCATCATGGACGTGGCCGTTTTCCGTCTGTCGAAGCGTGACCGACG
AGCTGGCGAGGTGATCCGCTACGAGCTTCCAGACGGGCACGTAGAGGTTTCCGCAGGGCCGGCCGGCATG
GCCAGTGTGTGGGATTACGACCTGGTACTGATGGCGGTTTCCCATCTAACCGAATCCATGAACCGATACC
GGGAAGGGAAGGGAGACAAGCCCGGCCGCGTGTTCCGTCCACACGTTGCGGACGTACTCAAGTTCTGCCG
GCGAGCCGATGGCGGAAAGCAGAAAGACGACCTGGTAGAAACCTGCATTCGGTTAAACACCACGCACGTT
GCCATGCAGCGTACGAAGAAGGCCAAGAACGGCCGCCTGGTGACGGTATCCGAGGGTGAAGCCTTGATTA
GCCGCTACAAGATCGTAAAGAGCGAAACCGGGCGGCCGGAGTACATCGAGATCGAGCTAGCTGATTGGAT
GTACCGCGAGATCACAGAAGGCAAGAACCCGGACGTGCTGACGGTTCACCCCGATTACTTTTTGATCGAT
CCCGGCATCGGCCGTTTTCTCTACCGCCTGGCACGCCGCGCCGCAGGCAAGGCAGAAGCCAGATGGTTGT
TCAAGACGATCTACGAACGCAGTGGCAGCGCCGGAGAGTTCAAGAAGTTCTGTTTCACCGTGCGCAAGCT
GATCGGGTCAAATGACCTGCCGGAGTACGATTTGAAGGAGGAGGCGGGGCAGGCTGGCCCGATCCTAGTC
ATGCGCTACCGCAACCTGATCGAGGGCGAAGCATCCGCCGGTTCCTAATGTACGGAGCAGATGCTAGGGC
AAATTGCCCTAGCAGGGGAAAAAGGTCGAAAAGGTCTCTTTCCTGTGGATAGCACGTACATTGGGAACCC
AAAGCCGTACATTGGGAACCGGAACCCGTACATTGGGAACCCAAAGCCGTACATTGGGAACCGGTCACAC
ATGTAAGTGACTGATATAAAAGAGAAAAAAGGCGATTTTTCCGCCTAAAACTCTTTAAAACTTATTAAAA
CTCTTAAAACCCGCCTGGCCTGTGCATAACTGTCTGGCCAGCGCACAGCCGAAGAGCTGCAAAAAGCGCC
TACCCTTCGGTCGCTGCGCTCCCTACGCCCCGCCGCTTCGCGTCGGCCTATCGCGGCCGCTGGCCGCTCA
AAAATGGCTGGCCTACGGCCAGGCAATCTACCAGGGCGCGGACAAGCCGCGCCGTCGCCACTCGACCGCC
GGCGCCCACATCAAGGCACCCTGCCTCGCGCGTTTCGGTGATGACGGTGAAAACCTCTGACACATGCAGC
TCCCGGAGACGGTCACAGCTTGTCTGTAAGCGGATGCCGGGAGCAGACAAGCCCGTCAGGGCGCGTCAGC
GGGTGTTGGCGGGTGTCGGGGCGCAGCCATGACCCAGTCACGTAGCGATAGCGGAGTGTATACTGGCTTA
ACTATGCGGCATCAGAGCAGATTGTACTGAGAGTGCACCATATGCGGTGTGAAATACCGCACAGATGCGT
AAGGAGAAAATACCGCATCAGGCGCTCTTCCGCTTCCTCGCTCACTGACTCGCTGCGCTCGGTCGTTCGG
CTGCGGCGAGCGGTATCAGCTCACTCAAAGGCGGTAATACGGTTATCCACAGAATCAGGGGATAACGCAG
GAAAGAACATGTGAGCAAAAGGCCAGCAAAAGGCCAGGAACCGTAAAAAGGCCGCGTTGCTGGCGTTTTT
CCATAGGCTCCGCCCCCCTGACGAGCATCACAAAAATCGACGCTCAAGTCAGAGGTGGCGAAACCCGACA
GGACTATAAAGATACCAGGCGTTTCCCCCTGGAAGCTCCCTCGTGCGCTCTCCTGTTCCGACCCTGCCGC
TTACCGGATACCTGTCCGCCTTTCTCCCTTCGGGAAGCGTGGCGCTTTCTCATAGCTCACGCTGTAGGTA
TCTCAGTTCGGTGTAGGTCGTTCGCTCCAAGCTGGGCTGTGTGCACGAACCCCCCGTTCAGCCCGACCGC
TGCGCCTTATCCGGTAACTATCGTCTTGAGTCCAACCCGGTAAGACACGACTTATCGCCACTGGCAGCAG
CCACTGGTAACAGGATTAGCAGAGCGAGGTATGTAGGCGGTGCTACAGAGTTCTTGAAGTGGTGGCCTAA
CTACGGCTACACTAGAAGGACAGTATTTGGTATCTGCGCTCTGCTGAAGCCAGTTACCTTCGGAAAAAGA
GTTGGTAGCTCTTGATCCGGCAAACAAACCACCGCTGGTAGCGGTGGTTTTTTTGTTTGCAAGCAGCAGA
TTACGCGCAGAAAAAAAGGATCTCAAGAAGATCCTTTGATCTTTTCTACGGGGTCTGACGCTCAGTGGAA
CGAAAACTCACGTTAAGGGCTGATGAATCCCCTAATGATTTTTATCAAAATCATTAAGTTAAGGTAGATA
CACATCTTGTCATATGATCAAATGGTTTCGCCAAAAATCAATAATCAGACAACAAAATGTGCGAACTCGA
TATTTTACACGACTCTCTTTACCAATTCTGCCCCGAATTACACTTAAAACGACTCAACAGCTTAACGTTG
GCTTGCCACGCCTTACTTGACTGTAAAACTCTCACTCTTACCGAACTTGGCCGTAACCTGCCAACCAAAG
CGAGAACAAAACATAACATCAAACGAATCGACCGATTGTTAGGTAATCGTCACCTCCACAAAGAGCGACT
CGCTGTATACCGTTGGCATGCTAGCTTTATCTGTTCGGGCAATACGATGCCCATTGTACTTGTTGACTGG
TCTGATATCCGTGAGCAAAAACGGCTTATGGTATTGCGAGCTTCAGTCGCACTACACGGTCGTTCTGTTA
CTCTTTATGAGAAAGCGTTCCCGCTTTCAGAGCAATGTTCAAAGAAAGCTCATGACCAATTTCTAGCCGA
CCTTGCGAGCATTCTACCGAGTAACACCACACCGCTCATTGTCAGTGATGCTGGCTTTAAAGTGCCATGG
TATAAATCCGTTGAGAAGCTGGGTTGGTACTGGTTAAGTCGAGTAAGAGGAAAAGTACAATATGCAGACC
TAGGAGCGGAAAACTGGAAACCTATCAGCAACTTACATGATATGTCATCTAGTCACTCAAAGACTTTAGG
CTATAAGAGGCTGACTAAAAGCAATCCAATCTCATGCCAAATTCTATTGTATAAATCTCGCTCTAAAGGC
CGAAAAAATCAGCGCTCGACACGGACTCATTGTCACCACCCGTCACCTAAAATCTACTCAGCGTCGGCAA
AGGAGCCATGGATTCTAGCAACTAACTTACCTGTTGAAATTCGAACACCCAAACAACTTGTTAATATCTA
TTCGAAGCGAATGCAGATTGAAGAAACCTTCCGAGACTTGAAAAGTCCTGCCTACGGACTAGGCCTACGC
CATAGCCGAACGAGCAGCTCAGAGCGTTTTGATATCATGCTGCTAATCGCCCTGATGCTTCAACTAACAT
GTTGGCTTGCGGGCGTTCATGCTCAGAAACAAGGTTGGGACAAGCACTTCCAGGCTAACACAGTCAGAAA
TCGAAACGTACTCTCAACAGTTCGCTTAGGCATGGAAGTTTTGCGGCATTCTGGCTACACAATAACAAGG
GAAGACTCACTCGTGGCTGCAACCCTGCTTACTCAAAATCTATTCACACATGGTTACGTTTTGGGGAAAT
TATGAGGGGATCTCTCAGCGTTAAGGGATTTTGGTCATGCATTCTAGGTACTAAAACAATTCATCCAGTA
AAATATAATATTTTATTTTCTCCCAATCAGGCTTGATCCCCAGTAAGTCAAAAAATAGCTCGACATACTG
TTCTTCCCCGATATCCTCCCTGATCGACCGGACGCAGAAGGCAATGTCATACCACTTGTCCGCCCTGCCG
CTTCTCCCAAGATCAATAAAGCCACTTACTTTGCCATCTTTCACAAAGATGTTGCTGTCTCCCAGGTCGC
CGTGGGAAAAGACAAGTTCCTCTTCGGGCTTTTCCGTCTTTAAAAAATCATACAGCTCGCGCGGATCTTT
AAATGGAGTGTCTTCTTCCCAGTTTTCGCAATCCACATCGGCCAGATCGTTATTCAGTAAGTAATCCAAT
TCGGCTAAGCGGCTGTCTAAGCTATTCGTATAGGGACAATCCGATATGTCGATGGAGTGAAAGAGCCTGA
TGCACTCCGCATACAGCTCGATAATCTTTTCAGGGCTTTGTTCATCTTCATACTCTTCCGAGCAAAGGAC
GCCATCGGCCTCACTCATGAGCAGATTGCTCCAGCCATCATGCCGTTCAAAGTGCAGGACCTTTGGAACA
GGCAGCTTTCCTTCCAGCCATAGCATCATGTCCTTTTCCCGTTCCACATCATAGGTGGTCCCTTTATACC
GGCTGTCCGTCATTTTTAAATATAGGTTTTCATTTTCTCCCACCAGCTTATATACCTTAGCAGGAGACAT
TCCTTCCGTATCTTTTACGCAGCGGTATTTTTCGATCAGTTTTTTCAATTCCGGTGATATTCTCATTTTA
GCCATTTATTATTTCCTTCCTCTTTTCTACAGTATTTAAAGATACCCCAAGAAGCTAATTATAACAAGAC
GAACTCCAATTCACTGTTCCTTGCATTCTAAAACCTTAAATACCAGAAAACAGCTTTTTCAAAGTTGTTT
TCAAAGTTGGCGTATAACATAGTATCGACGGAGCCGATTTTGAAACCGCGGTGATCACAGGCAGCAACGC
TCTGTCATCGTTACAATCAACATGCTACCCTCCGCGAGATCATCCGTGTTTCAAACCCGGCAGCTTAGTT
GCCGTTCTTCCGAATAGCATCGGTAACATGAGCAAAGTCTGCCGCCTTACAACGGCTCTCCCGCTGACGC
CGTCCCGGACTGATGGGCTGCCTGTATCGAGTGGTGATTTTGTGCCGAGCTGCCGGTCGGGGAGCTGTTG
GCTGGCTGGTGGCAGGATATATTGTGGTGTAAACAAATTGACGCTTAGACAACTTAATAACACATTGCGG
ACGTTTTTAATGTACTGAATTAACGCCGAATTAATTCCTAGGCCACCATGTTGGGCCCGGCGCGCCAAGC
TTGCATGCCTGCAGGTCAACATGGTGGAGCACGACACTCTCGTCTACTCCAAGAATATCAAAGATACAGT
CTCAGAAGACCAGAGGGCTATTGAGACTTTTCAACAAAGGGTAATATCGGGAAACCTCCTCGGATTCCAT
TGCCCAGCTATCTGTCACTTCATCGAAAGGACAGTAGAAAAGGAAGATGGCTTCTACAAATGCCATCATT
GCGATAAAGGAAAGGCTATCGTTCAAGATGCCTCTACCGACAGTGGTCCCAAAGATGGACCCCCACCCAC
GAGGAACATCGTGGAAAAAGAAGACGTTCCAACCACGTCTTCAAAGCAAGTGGATTGATGTGATGGTCAA
CATGGTGGAGCACGACACTCTCGTCTACTCCAAGAATATCAAAGATACAGTCTCAGAAGACCAGAGGGCT
ATTGAGACTTTTCAACAAAGGGTAATATCGGGAAACCTCCTCGGATTCCATTGCCCAGCTATCTGTCACT
TCATCGAAAGGACAGTAGAAAAGGAAGATGGCTTCTACAAATGCCATCATTGCGATAAAGGAAAGGCTAT
CGTTCAAGATGCCTCTACCGACAGTGGTCCCAAAGATGGACCCCCACCCACGAGGAACATCGTGGAAAAA
GAAGACGTTCCAACCACGTCTTCAAAGCAAGTGGATTGATGTGATATCTCCACTGACGTAAGGGATGACG
CACAATCCCACTATCCTTCGCAAGACCCTTCCTCTATATAAGGAAGTTCATTTCATTTGGAGAGGATAAA
ACATTGCACCTATGGTGTTGCCCTGGCTGGGGTATGTCAGTGATCGCAGTAGAATGTACTAATTGACAAG
TTGGAGAATACGGTAGAACGTCCTTATCCAACACAGCCTTTATCCCTCTCCCTGACGAGGTTTTTGTCAG
TGTAATATTTCTTTTTGAACTATCCAGCTTAGTACCGTACGGGAAAGTGACTGGTGTGCTTATCTTTGAA
ATGTTACTTTGGGTTTCGGTTCTTTAGGTTAGTAAGAAAGCACTTGTCTTCTCATACAAAGGAAAACCTG
AGACGTATCGCTTACGAAAGTAGCAATGAAAGAAAGGTGGTGGTTTTAATCGCTACCGCAAAAACGATGG
GGTCGTTTTAATTAACTTCTCCTACGCAAGCGTCTAAACGGACGTTGGGGTTTTGCTAGTTTCTTTAGAG
AAAACTAGCTAAGTCTTTAATGTTATCATTAGAGATGGCATAAATATAATACTTGTGTCTGCTGATAAGA
TCATTTTAATTTGGACGATTAGACTTGTTGAACTACAGGTTACTGAATCACTTGCGCTAATCAACATGGG
AGATATGTACGATGAATCATTTGACAAGTCGGGCGGTCCTGCTGACTTGATGGACGATTCTTGGGTGGAA
TCAGTTTCGTGGAAAGATCTGTTGAAGAAGTTACACAGCATAAAATTTGCACTACAGTCTGGTAGAGATG
AGATCACTGGGTTACTAGCGGCACTGAATAGACAGTGTCCTTATTCACCATATGAGCAGTTTCCAGATAA
GAAGGTGTATTTCCTTTTAGACTCACGGGCTAACAGTGCTCTTGGTGTGATTCAGAACGCTTCAGCGTTC
AAGAGACGAGCTGATGAGAAGAATGCAGTGGCGGGTGTTACAAATATTCCTGCGAATCCAAACACAACGG
TTACGACGAACCAAGGGAGTACTACTACTACCAAGGCGAACACTGGCTCGACTTTGGAAGAAGACTTGTA
CACTTATTACAAATTCGATGATGCCTCTACAGCTTTCCACAAATCTCTAACTTCGTTAGAGAACATGGAG
TTGAAGAGTTATTACCGAAGGAACTTTGAGAAAGTATTCGGGATTAAGTTTGGTGGAGCAGCTGCTAGTT
CATCTGCACCGCCTCCAGCGAGTGGAGGTCCGATACGTCCTAATCCCTAGGGATTTAAGGACGTGAACTC
TGTTGAGATCTCTGTGAAATTCAGAGGGTGGGTGATACCATATTCACTGATGCCATTAGCGACATCTAAA
TAGGGCTAATTGTGACTAATTTGAGGGAATTTCCTTTACCATTGACGTCAGTGTCGTTGGTAGCATTTGA
GTTTCGGCACACAAGGTTAAAAACGCTGTAGTAATACATGCGCAAGAACAGGCTGAGCATCTTGTTCTGG
GGTTTCACACTATCTTTAGAGAAAGTGTTAAGTTAATTAAGTTATCTTAATTAAGAGCATAATTATACTG
ATTTGTCTCTCGTTGATAGAGTCTATCATTCTGTTATTAAAAATTTGACAACTCGGTTTGCTGACCTACT
GGTCACTGTATCACTTACCCGAGTTAACGAGATGGATTACAAGGATGATGATGATAAGGATTACAAGGAT
GATGATGATAAGATGGCTCCAAAGAAGAAGAGAAAGGTTGGAATCCACGGAGTTCCAGCTGCTATGCTGC
AGCATAAAGCCTATGAATACCGTATCTATCCAGATAAGAAGCAGGAAACACTGATTGCCAAGACAATAGG
CAGTTCAAGGTATGTATACAACCATTTCCTGGAACTTTGGAACAAGGAATATGAGGAGACCGGAAAAGGT
CTGACTTATTACGCATGCTCCAAACTTCTGACAAAGCTTAAGAGGGACCCGGAAACAGTATGGCTTTGTG
AAGTGGATAAGTTCTCGCTCCAGAATTCGCTTCGTAACCTGTCGGACGCCTTCTCCCGCTTTTTCAAAGG
ACAGAACGAGCATCCCCAGTTCAAGAGCAAGAAGAGCCCGAGGCAAAGCTACACGACACAATATACGAAC
AACAACATCGCAGTTTCCGGAAATTGTCTGAAGCTGCCTAAGCTGGGCCTTGTCAAGTTTGCAGACAGTA
GGGAGATGAAAGGCCGTATACTGAATGCCACAGTACGAAGGAAATCGAGCGGGAAATTCTTCGTATCGAT
CCTATGCGAAGAGGAGATCTGTGAATTGCCAAAGACTGACTCATCTGTCGGAATTGACCTCGGAATCATT
GACTTTGCGGTTATGTCAGACGGAAGCAGGCATGACAACAATCATTTTACCAGGCAAATGGAAGAAAGGC
TTAGACGGGAGCAGCGAAAGCTTGCAAGGCGTGCACTTGCTGCGGAGAAAAGGGGCATTTCCCTTTCTGA
AGCCAGGAACTATCAGAAGCAAAGGCGGAAGGTAGCGAGACTTTATGAAAAGGTTGCAAACCAGCGAAAA
GAATATCTTAACAAACTCAGTACAGAGATAGTCAAAAACCACGATATCATCTGTATCGAGGACCTTAACG
TTAAGGGCATGATGCGCAATCATAAACTGGCAAAAAGCATCTCTGATGTATCATGGACGAGCCTTGTATC
GAAACTGCAGTACAAGGCTTCCTGGTATGGAAAAGAAGTCATCAGGATAAGCAGATGGTTTCCGTCAAGT
CAGATATGCTCAGAGTGCGGCCACAAGGACAGGAAGAAGCCTCTCCATGTAAGGGAGTGGACCTGTCCTG
TTTGTCATGCCCACCATGACCGTGACGTCAATGCAGCAAGAAATATACTGGCTGAGGGACTCAGGATAAG
AGCTCTGACTCCGGGGTCTTAGCAATACAGAAGCAAACAGGAACCGCAGGAATTGCGGGGGTAGCTTGGT
AAACAAGAGAAACCTCTGCCGGCAAAGAAATAAGCCGGTAAGTATGCTCTGTTCCCAAGAATCTCGTGAC
TTTAGTCATGAGAGTTTCAAGTTCTTTTGGATTCAGGGCCGGCATGGTCCCAGCCTCCTCGCTGGCGCCG
GCTGGGCAACATGCTTCGGCATGGCGAATGGGACCCGTAGCTCAGTTGGTTAGAGCGTTGGTCTTATGAG
CCGAAGGTCGCGGGTTCGAGCCCCGCCGGAAGCACCCGGGCATGTCCCGAAGACATTAAACTACGGTTCT
TTAAGTAGATCCGTGTCTGAAGTTTTAGGTTCAATTTAAACCTACGAGATTGACATTCTCGACTGATCTT
GATTGATCGGTAAGTCTTTTGTAATTTAATTTTCTTTTTGATTTTATTTTAAATTGTTATCTGTTTCTGT
GTATAGACTGTTTGAGATCGGCGTTTGGCCGACTCATTGTCTTACCATAGGGGAACGGACTTTGTTTGTG
TTGTTATTTTATTTGTATTTTATTAAAATTCTCAACGATCTGAAAAAGCCTCGCGGCTAAGAGATTGTTG
GGGGGTGAGTAAGTACTTTTAAAGTGATGATGGTTACAAAGGCAAAAGGGGTAAAACCCCTCGCCTACGT
AAGCGTTATTACGCCCGTCTGTACTTATATCAGTACACTGACGAGTCCCTAAAGGACGAAACGGGAGAAC
GCTAGCCACCACCACCACCACCACGTGTGAATTACAGGTGACCAGCTCGAATTTCCCCGATCGTTCAAAC
ATTTGGCAATAAAGTTTCTTAAGATTGAATCCTGTTGCCGGTCTTGCGATGATTATCATATAATTTCTGT
TGAATTACGTTAAGCATGTAATAATTAACATGTAATGCATGACGTTATTTATGAGATGGGTTTTTATGAT
TAGAGTCCCGCAATTATACATTTAATACGCGATAGAAAACAAAATATAGCGCGCAAACTAGGATAAATTA
TCGCGCGCGGTGTCATCTATGTTACTAGATCGGGAATTAAACTATCAGTGTTTGACAGGATATATTGGCG
GGTAAACCTAAGAGAAAAGAGCGTTTATTAGAATAATCGGATATTTAAAAGGGCGTGAAAAGGTTTATCC
GTTCGTCCATTTGTATGTGCATGCCAACCACAGGGTTCCCCTCGGGATCAAAGTACTTTGATCCAACCCC
TCCGCTGCTATAGTGCAGTCGGCTTCTGACGTTCAGTGCAGCCGTCTTCTGAAAACGACATGTCGCACAA
GTCCTAAGTTACGCGACAGGCTGCCGCCCTGCCCTTTTCCTGGCGTTTTCTTGTCGCGTGTTTTAGTCGC
ATAAAGTAGAATACTTGCGACTAGAACCGGAGACATTACGCCATGAACAAGAGCGCCGCCGCTGGCCTGC
TGGGCTATGCCCGCGTCAGCACCGACGACCAGGACTTGACCAACCAACGGGCCGAACTGCACGCGGCCGG
CTGCACCAAGCTGTTTTCCGAGAAGATCACCGGCACCAGGCGCGACCGCCCGGAGCTGGCCAGGATGCTT
GACCACCTACGCCCTGGCGACGTTGTGACAGTGACCAGGCTAGACCGCCTGGCCCGCAGCACCCGCGACC
TACTGGACATTGCCGAGCGCATCCAGGAGGCCGGCGCGGGCCTGCGTAGCCTGGCAGAGCCGTGGGCCGA
CACCACCACGCCGGCCGGCCGCATGGTGTTGACCGTGTTCGCCGGCATTGCCGAGTTCGAGCGTTCCCTA
ATCATCGACCGCACCCGGAGCGGGCGCGAGGCCGCCAAGGCCCGAGGCGTGAAGTTTGGCCCCCGCCCTA
CCCTCACCCCGGCACAGATCGCGCACGCCCGCGAGCTGATCGACCAGGAAGGCCGCACCGTGAAAGAGGC
GGCTGCACTGCTTGGCGTGCATCGCTCGACCCTGTACCGCGCACTTGAGCGCAGCGAGGAAGTGACGCCC
ACCGAGGCCAGGCGGCGCGGTGCCTTCCGTGAGGACGCATTGACCGAGGCCGACGCCCTGGCGGCCGCCG
AGAATGAACGCCAAGAGGAACAAGCATGAAACCGCACCAGGACGGCCAGGACGAACCGTTTTTCATTACC
GAAGAGATCGAGGCGGAGATGATCGCGGCCGGGTACGTGTTCGAGCCGCCCGCGCACGTCTCAACCGTGC
GGCTGCATGAAATCCTGGCCGGTTTGTCTGATGCCAAGCTGGCGGCCTGGCCGGCCAGCTTGGCCGCTGA
AGAAACCGAGCGCCGCCGTCTAAAAAGGTGATGTGTATTTGAGTAAAACAGCTTGCGTCATGCGGTCGCT
GCGTATATGATGCGATGAGTAAATAAACAAATACGCAAGGGGAACGCATGAAGGTTATCGCTGTACTTAA
CCAGAAAGGCGGGTCAGGCAAGACGACCATCGCAACCCATCTAGCCCGCGCCCTGCAACTCGCCGGGGCC
GATGTTCTGTTAGTCGATTCCGATCCCCAGGGCAGTGCCCGCGATTGGGCGGCCGTGCGGGAAGATCAAC
CGCTAACCGTTGTCGGCATCGACCGCCCGACGATTGACCGCGACGTGAAGGCCATCGGCCGGCGCGACTT
CGTAGTGATCGACGGAGCGCCCCAGGCGGCGGACTTGGCTGTGTCCGCGATCAAGGCAGCCGACTTCGTG
CTGATTCCGGTGCAGCCAAGCCCTTACGACATATGGGCCACCGCCGACCTGGTGGAGCTGGTTAAGCAGC
GCATTGAGGTCACGGATGGAAGGCTACAAGCGGCCTTTGTCGTGTCGCGGGCGATCAAAGGCACGCGCAT
CGGCGGTGAGGTTGCCGAGGCGCTGGCCGGGTACGAGCTGCCCATTCTTGAGTCCCGTATCACGCAGCGC
GTGAGCTACCCAGGCACTGCCGCCGCCGGCACAACCGTTCTTGAATCAGAACCCGAGGGCGACGCTGCCC
GCGAGGTCCAGGCGCTGGCCGCTGAAATTAAATCAAAACTCATTTGAGTTAATGAGGTAAAGAGAAAATG
AGCAAAAGCACAAACACGCTAAGTGCCGGCC
Features (pLannotate 1.2.2; 20 found; start..end, strand, type, name):
    375..1448    +  CDS            pVS1 RepA: replication protein from the Pseudomonas plasmid pVS1 (Heeb et al., 2000)
   1514..1708    +  rep_origin     pVS1 oriV: origin of replication for the Pseudomonas plasmid pVS1 (Heeb et al., 2000)
   1911..1950    +  CDS            rop (fragment): Rop protein, which maintains plasmids at low copy number; rop
   2052..2192    +  misc_feature   bom: basis of mobility region from pBR322
   2378..2966    -  rep_origin     ori: high-copy-number ColE1/pMB1/pBR322/pUC origin of replication
   3074..3143    -  ncRNA          RNA-OUT: Accession: RF00240 - RNA-OUT
   4391..5185    -  CDS            KanR: aminoglycoside phosphotransferase; aphA-3; confers resistance to kanamycin
   5610..5634    +  misc_feature   LB T-DNA repeat: left border repeat from nopaline C58 T-DNA
   5737..5757    -  misc_feature   MCS (fragment): pUC18/19 multiple cloning site
   5832..6506    +  promoter       CaMV 35S promoter (enhanced): cauliflower mosaic virus 35S promoter with a duplicated enhancer region
   7066..7677    +  CDS            CP: CAPSD_TRVPP - Experimental evidence at protein level: Swiss-Prot protein existence level 1. Capsid protein self-assembles to form rod-shaped virions about 22 nm in diameter with a central canal enclosing the viral genomic RNA. From Tobacco rattle virus (isolate PpK20) (TRV).
   8085..8132    +  CDS            2xFLAG: two tandem FLAG® epitope tags
   9550..9623    +  ncRNA          tRNA: Accession: RF00005 - tRNA
   9986..10025   +  ncRNA          TLS-PK6: Accession: RF01101 - Pseudoknot of tRNA-like structure
  10021..10076   +  ncRNA          Hammerhead 3: Accession: RF00008 - Hammerhead ribozyme (type III)
  10086..10104   +  CDS            9xHis (fragment): 9xHis affinity tag
  10139..10391   +  terminator     NOS terminator: nopaline synthase terminator and poly(A) signal
  10413..10437   +  misc_feature   RB T-DNA repeat: right border repeat from nopaline C58 T-DNA
  10777..11178   +  CDS            Y4CG_SINFN (fragment): Protein inferred from homology: Swiss-Prot protein existence level 3. From Sinorhizobium fredii (strain NBRC 101917 / NGR234).
  11738..12367   +  CDS            pVS1 StaA: stability protein from the Pseudomonas plasmid pVS1 (Heeb et al., 2000)
