[The description below was written by a language model from this plasmid's Addgene catalogue record and pLannotate feature annotations shown in this document.]
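Description:
pTW2157 is a 12.4 kb binary T-DNA plasmid for plant expression that carries an engineered tobacco rattle virus RNA2 (TRV2) genome designed to deliver the compact RNA-guided nuclease ISYmu1 TnpB together with a guide RNA (gRNA7) directed at the CHLl1 gene. The backbone combines a ColE1/pMB1-type origin with the bom mobilisation region for propagation in E. coli. The pVS1 oriV, RepA and StaA functions support replication and stable maintenance in Agrobacterium. Selection in bacteria is by kanamycin through an aphA-3 aminoglycoside phosphotransferase gene.

Between the nopaline-type left and right T-DNA borders, an enhanced CaMV 35S promoter with a duplicated enhancer drives transcription of the viral cDNA. The annotated elements in this unit include the TRV coat protein coding sequence, a 2xFLAG tag lying upstream of the unannotated stretch where the TnpB insert presumably sits, a tRNA element, and the pseudoknot of the viral 3' tRNA-like structure. A type III hammerhead ribozyme then follows, which would self-cleave to define the 3' end of the viral RNA, and a NOS terminator closes the unit. The TnpB open reading frame and the guide RNA are not themselves annotated in the feature table. The layout denoted "Architecture_B" is not explained in the record, and neither is the role of the tRNA element. The short 9xHis hit is a fragment and is probably incidental.

According to the associated publication title, constructs of this kind are used for viral delivery of an RNA-guided genome editor to obtain transgene-free germline edits in Arabidopsis. The T-DNA launches the recombinant viral RNA after Agrobacterium delivery. A TRV RNA1 component would normally be supplied alongside it, though the record does not mention one.
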