Addgene plasmid #236581: pTW2157
Purpose: ISYmu1 CHLl1 gRNA7 TRV2 Architecture_B
Depositing lab: Steven Jacobsen. Depositing organization: University of California, Los Angeles (UCLA). Publication: Viral delivery of an RNA-guided genome editor for transgene-free germline editing in Arabidopsis. Weiss T, Kamalu M, Shi H, Li Z, Amerasekera J, Zhong Z, Adler BA, Song MM, Vohra K, Wirnowski G, Chitkara S, Ambrose C, Steinmetz N, Sridharan A, Sahagun D, Banfield JF, Doudna JA, Jacobsen SE. Nat Plants. 2025 Apr 22. doi: 10.1038/s41477-025-01989-9. PubMed 40263581.
Backbone
  Vector backbone: T-DNA
  Vector type: Plant Expression
Growth in bacteria
  Bacterial resistance: Kanamycin, 50 μg/mL
  Growth temperature: 37°C
  Growth strain: DH5alpha
  Copy number: Unknown
Gene/Insert
  Gene/Insert name: ISYmu1 TnpB
Terms and licenses: Academic/Nonprofit Terms; Industry Terms: Not Available to Industry
Depositor comments: Please visit https://doi.org/10.1101/2024.07.17.603964 for bioRxiv preprint.
How to cite: pTW2157 was a gift from Steven Jacobsen (Addgene plasmid # 236581 ; http://n2t.net/addgene:236581 ; RRID:Addgene_236581)
